Addgene plasmid #153731: pGBW-m4252863
Purpose: Mammalian expression plasmid for SARS-CoV-2 nsp11
Depositing lab: Ginkgo Bioworks & Benjie Chen. Depositing organization: Ginkgo Bioworks.
Backbone
  Vector backbone: pTwist_CMV_Puro_6 with AarI site removed
  Backbone size w/o insert (bp): 6080
  Vector type: Mammalian Expression
  Selectable markers: Puromycin
Growth in bacteria
  Bacterial resistance: Ampicillin, 100 μg/mL
  Growth temperature: 37°C
  Growth strain: DH5alpha
  Copy number: High Copy
Gene/Insert
  Gene/Insert name: SARS-CoV-2 nsp11
  Species: Severe acute respiratory syndrome coronavirus 2
  Insert size (bp): 38
  Mutation: wt
  Entrez Gene: ORF1ab (a.k.a. GU280_gp01)
  Promoter: CMV
  Tag / fusion protein: Cleavable TEV;HA (C terminal on backbone)
  Cloning method: Unknown
Resource information
  A portion of this plasmid was derived from a plasmid made by: GinkgoBioworks
Depositor comments: NCBI reference sequence: 43740578
How to cite: pGBW-m4252863 was a gift from Ginkgo Bioworks & Benjie Chen (Addgene plasmid # 153731 ; http://n2t.net/addgene:153731 ; RRID:Addgene_153731)
