[The description below was written by a language model from this plasmid's Addgene catalogue record and pLannotate feature annotations shown in this document.]
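Description:
pGBW-m4252863 is a mammalian expression plasmid for SARS-CoV-2 nsp11, built on the pTwist_CMV_Puro_6 backbone from which an AarI site has been removed. It is propagated in E. coli as a high-copy plasmid through a ColE1/pUC-type origin and selected with ampicillin via a full-length β-lactamase (AmpR) gene. A short additional β-lactamase fragment is also annotated elsewhere in the backbone. For selection in mammalian cells, a separate cassette places the puromycin N-acetyltransferase gene under the human ubiquitin C promoter, followed by a synthetic poly(A) signal.

The payload is the wild-type nsp11 coding sequence, a very short insert (recorded as 38 bp) derived from the ORF1ab gene of SARS-CoV-2. It is driven by the CMV immediate-early enhancer/promoter and, according to the catalogue entry, fused at its C terminus to a backbone-encoded TEV protease cleavage site and HA epitope. This arrangement allows immunodetection or affinity capture of the small peptide and subsequent removal of the tag. The automated feature table does not annotate the insert, the TEV site or the HA tag. By position, they would lie in the unannotated interval between the CMV promoter elements and the SV40 poly(A) signal that terminates the transcript. The expression unit is flanked by 5' and 3' β-globin insulator elements and by bacterial T7 and rrnG terminators, which help isolate it from transcription in neighbouring regions of the plasmid.

The record supports its use for transient or puromycin-selected expression of tagged nsp11 in mammalian cells, for example in studies of viral protein function or interactions.
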