Features (pLannotate 1.2.2; 18 found; start..end, strand, type, name):
    151..222     +  misc_feature   5' β-globin insulator: insulator upstream of the human β-globin locus (Farrell et al., 2002)
    227..273     -  terminator     T7 terminator: transcription terminator for bacteriophage T7 RNA polymerase
    291..339     -  polyA_signal   poly(A) signal: synthetic polyadenylation signal
    420..723     +  enhancer       CMV enhancer: human cytomegalovirus immediate early enhancer
    796..813     -  promoter       CMV promoter (fragment): human cytomegalovirus (CMV) immediate early promoter
    876..927     +  promoter       CMVd2 promoter: truncated human cytomegalovirus (CMV) immediate early promoter that yields moderately reduced expression relative to the full-length promoter
   1144..1265    -  polyA_signal   SV40 poly(A) signal: SV40 polyadenylation signal
   1288..1357    -  CDS            large T antigen (fragment): large T antigen from SV40 (simian virus 40)
   1380..1426    +  terminator     T7 terminator: transcription terminator for bacteriophage T7 RNA polymerase
   1456..1592    +  terminator     rrnG terminator: transcription terminator from the E. coli ribosomal RNA rrnG operon (Albrechtsen et al., 1991)
   1637..1708    +  misc_feature   3' β-globin insulator: insulator downstream of the human β-globin locus (Farrell et al., 2002)
   1934..2522    -  rep_origin     ori: high-copy-number ColE1/pMB1/pBR322/pUC origin of replication
   2694..2758    -  CDS            bla(M) (fragment): β-lactamase lacking the signal sequence; bla(M); allows cytosolic expression of β-lactamase
   3022..4231    +  promoter       UbC promoter: human ubiquitin C promoter
   4235..4832    +  CDS            PuroR (fragment): puromycin N-acetyltransferase; pac from Streptomyces; confers resistance to puromycin
   4861..4909    +  polyA_signal   poly(A) signal: synthetic polyadenylation signal
   5175..6035    +  CDS            AmpR: β-lactamase; bla; confers resistance to ampicillin, carbenicillin, and related antibiotics
   6048..6184    +  terminator     rrnG terminator: transcription terminator from the E. coli ribosomal RNA rrnG operon (Albrechtsen et al., 1991)
>Addgene plasmid #153731 | pGBW-m4252863 | addgene full sequence | sequence record 300732 | Ginkgo NGS Result
ATCCCGAATCGTTTAAACTCGACTCTGGCTCTATCGAATCTCCGTCGTTTCGAGCTTACGCGAACAGCCG
TGGCGCTCATTTGCTCGTCGGGCATCGAATCTCGTCAGCTATCGTCAGCTTACCTTTTTGGCAGCGATCG
CGGCTCCCGACATCTTGGACCATTAGCTCCACAGGTATCTTCTTCCCTCTAGTGGTCATAACAGCAGCTT
CAGCTACCTCTCAATTCAAAAAACCCCTCAAGACCCGTTTAGAGGCCCCAAGGGGTTATGCTATCAATCG
TTGCGTTACACACACAAAAAACCAACACACATCCATCTTCGATGGATAGCGATTTTATTATCTAACTGCT
GATCGAGTGTAGCCAGATCTAGTAATCAATTACGGGGTCATTAGTTCATAGCCCATATATGGAGTTCCGC
GTTACATAACTTACGGTAAATGGCCCGCCTGGCTGACCGCCCAACGACCCCCGCCCATTGACGTCAATAA
TGACGTATGTTCCCATAGTAACGCCAATAGGGACTTTCCATTGACGTCAATGGGTGGAGTATTTACGGTA
AACTGCCCACTTGGCAGTACATCAAGTGTATCATATGCCAAGTACGCCCCCTATTGACGTCAATGACGGT
AAATGGCCCGCCTGGCATTATGCCCAGTACATGACCTTATGGGACTTTCCTACTTGGCAGTACATCTACG
TATTAGTCATCGCTATTACCATGCTGATGCGGTTTTGGCAGTACATCAATGGGCGTGGATAGCGGTTTGA
CTCACGGGGATTTCCAAGTCTCCACCCCATTGACGTCAATGGGAGTTTGTTTTGGCACCAAAATCAACGG
GACTTTCCAAAATGTCGTAACAACTCCGCCCCATTGACGCAAATGGGCGGTAGGCGTGTACGGTGGGAGG
TCTATATAAGCAGAGCTGGTTTAGTGAACCGTCAGATCAGATCTTTGTCGATCCTACCATCCACTCGACA
CACCCGCCAGCGGCCGCCACCATGAGTGCCGATGCTCAGTCCTTTCTCAACGGTTTCGCAGTGGAAAACC
TTTACTTTCAGTCGTACCCCTATGACGTACCAGATTATGCGTAAGCTAGCTTGACTGACTGAGATACAGC
GTACCTTCAGCTCACAGACATGATAAGATACATTGATGAGTTTGGACAAACCACAACTAGAATGCAGTGA
AAAAAATGCTTTATTTGTGAAATTTGTGATGCTATTGCTTTATTTGTAACCATTATAAGCTGCAATAAAC
AAGTTAACAACAACAATTGCATTCATTTTATGTTTCAGGTTCAGGGGGAGGTGTGGGAGGTTTTTTAAAG
CAAGTAAAACCTCTACAAATGTGGTATTGGCCCATCTCTATCGGTATCGTAGCATAACCCCTTGGGGCCT
CTAAACGGGTCTTGAGGGGTTTTTTGTGCCCCTCGGGCCGGATTGCTATCTACCGGCATTGGCGCAGAAA
AAAATGCCTGATGCGACGCTGCGCGTCTTATACTCCCACATATGCCAGATTCAGCAACGGATACGGCTTC
CCCAACTTGCCCACTTCCATACGTGTCCTCCTTACCAGAAATTTATCCTTAAGGTCGTCAGCTATCCTGC
AGGCGATCTCTCGATTTCGATCAAGACATTCCTTTAATGGTCTTTTCTGGACACCACTAGGGGTCAGAAG
TAGTTCATCAAACTTTCTTCCCTCCCTAATCTCATTGGTTACCTTGGGCTATCGAAACTTAATTAACCAG
TCAAGTCAGCTACTTGGCGAGATCGACTTGTCTGGGTTTCGACTACGCTCAGAATTGCGTCAGTCAAGTT
CGATCTGGTCCTTGCTATTGCACCCGTTCTCCGATTACGAGTTTCATTTAAATCATGTGAGCAAAAGGCC
AGCAAAAGGCCAGGAACCGTAAAAAGGCCGCGTTGCTGGCGTTTTTCCATAGGCTCCGCCCCCCTGACGA
GCATCACAAAAATCGACGCTCAAGTCAGAGGTGGCGAAACCCGACAGGACTATAAAGATACCAGGCGTTT
CCCCCTGGAAGCTCCCTCGTGCGCTCTCCTGTTCCGACCCTGCCGCTTACCGGATACCTGTCCGCCTTTC
TCCCTTCGGGAAGCGTGGCGCTTTCTCATAGCTCACGCTGTAGGTATCTCAGTTCGGTGTAGGTCGTTCG
CTCCAAGCTGGGCTGTGTGCACGAACCCCCCGTTCAGCCCGACCGCTGCGCCTTATCCGGTAACTATCGT
CTTGAGTCCAACCCGGTAAGACACGACTTATCGCCACTGGCAGCAGCCACTGGTAACAGGATTAGCAGAG
CGAGGTATGTAGGCGGTGCTACAGAGTTCTTGAAGTGGTGGCCTAACTACGGCTACACTAGAAGAACAGT
ATTTGGTATCTGCGCTCTGCTGAAGCCAGTTACCTTCGGAAAAAGAGTTGGTAGCTCTTGATCCGGCAAA
CAAACCACCGCTGGTAGCGGTGGTTTTTTTGTTTGCAAGCAGCAGATTACGCGCAGAAAAAAAGGATCTC
AAGAAGATCCTTTGATCTTTTCTACGGGGTCTGACGCTCAGTGGAACGAAAACTCACGTTAAGGGATTTT
GGTCATGAGATTATCAAAAAGGATCTTCACCTAGATCCTTTTAAATTAAAAATGAAGTTTTAAATCAATC
TAAAGTATATATGAGTAAACTTGGTCTGACAGTTACCAATGCTTAATCAGTGAGGCACCTATCTCAGCGA
TCTGTCTATTTCGTTCATCCATAGTTGCATTTAAATTTCCGAACTCTCCAAGGCCCTCGTCGGAAAATCT
TCAAACCTTTCGTCCGATCCATCTTGCAGGCTACCTCTCGAACGAACTATCGCAAGTCTCTTGGCCGGCC
TTGCGCCTTGGCTATTGCTTGGCAGCGCCTATCGCCAGGTATTACTCCAATCCCGAATATCCGAGATCGG
GATCACCCGAGAGAAGTTCAACCTACATCCTCAATCCCGATCTATCCGAGATCCGAGGAATATCGAAATC
GGGGCGCGCCTGGCCTCCGCGCCGGGTTTTGGCGCCTCCCGCGGGCGCCCCCCTCGTCACGGCGAGCGCT
GCCACGTCAGACGAAGGGCGCAGGAGCGTCCTGATCCTTCCGCCCGGACGCTCAGGACAGCGGCCCGCTG
CTCATAAGACTCGGCCTTAGAACCCCAGTATCAGCAGAAGGACATTTTAGGACGGGACTTGGGTGACTCT
AGGGCACTGGTTTTCTTTCCAGAGAGCGGAACAGGCGAGGAAAAGTAGTCCCTTCTCGGCGATTCTGCGG
AGGGATCTCCGTGGGGCGGTGAACGCCGATGATTATATAAGGACGCGCCGGGTGTGGCACAGCTAGTTCC
GTCGCAGCCGGGATTTGGGTCGCGGTTCTTGTTTGTGGATCGCTGTGATCGTCACTTGGTGAGTAGCGGG
CTGCTGGGCTGGCCGGGGCTTTCGTGGCCGCCGGGCCGCTCGGTGGGACGGAAGCGTGTGGAGAGACCGC
CAAGGGCTGTAGTCTGGGTCCGCGAGCAAGGTTGCCCTGAACTGGGGGTTGGGGGGAGCGCAGCAAAATG
GCGGCTGTTCCCGAGTCTTGAATGGAAGACGCTTGTGAGGCGGGCTGTGAGGTCGTTGAAACAAGGTGGG
GGGCATGGTGGGCGGCAAGAACCCAAGGTCTTGAGCCCTTCGCTAATGCGGGAAAGCTCTTATTCGGGTG
AGATGGGCTGGGCACCATCTGGGGACCCTGACGTGAAGTTTGTCACTGACTGGAGAACTCGGTTTGTCGT
CTGTTGCGGGGGCGGCAGTTATGGCGGTGCCGTTGGGCAGTGCACCCGTACCTTTGGGAGCGCGCGCCCT
CGTCGTGTCGTGACGTCACCCGTTCTGTTGGCTTATAATGCAGGGTGGGGCCACCAGCCGGTAGGTGTGC
GGTAGGCTTTTCTCCGTCGCAGGACGCAGGGTTCGGGCCTAGGGTAGGCTCTCCTGAATCGACAGGCGCC
GGACCTCTGGTGAGGGGAGGGATAAGTGAGGCGTCAGTTTCTTTGGTCGGTTTTATGTACCTATCTTCTT
AAGTAGCTGAAGCTCCGGTTTTGAACTATGCGCTCGGGGTTGGCGAGTGTGTTTTGTGAAGTTTTTTAGG
CACCTTTTGAAATGTAATCATTTGGGTCAATATGTAATTTTCAGTGTTAGACTTGTAAATTGTCCGCTAA
ATTCTGGCCGTTTTTGGCTTTTTTGTTAGACAACATGACCGAGTACAAGCCCACGGTGCGCCTCGCCACC
CGCGACGACGTCCCCAGGGCCGTACGCACCCTCGCCGCCGCGTTCGCCGACTACCCCGCCACGCGCCACA
CCGTCGATCCGGACCGCCACATCGAGCGGGTCACCGAGCTGCAAGAACTCTTCCTCACGCGCGTCGGGCT
CGACATCGGCAAGGTGTGGGTCGCGGACGACGGCGCCGCGGTGGCGGTCTGGACCACGCCGGAGAGCGTC
GAAGCGGGGGCGGTGTTCGCCGAGATCGGCCCGCGCATGGCCGAGTTGAGCGGTTCCCGGCTGGCCGCGC
AGCAACAGATGGAGGGCCTCCTGGCGCCGCACCGGCCCAAGGAGCCCGCGTGGTTCCTGGCCACCGTCGG
CGTCTCGCCCGACCACCAGGGCAAGGGTCTGGGCAGCGCCGTCGTGCTCCCCGGAGTGGAGGCCGCCGAG
CGCGCCGGGGTGCCCGCCTTCCTGGAGACCTCCGCGCCCCGCAACCTCCCCTTCTACGAGCGGCTCGGCT
TCACCGTCACCGCCGACGTCGAGGTGCCCGAAGGACCGCGCACCTGGTGCATGACCCGCAAGCCCGGTGC
CTAGGCTAGTATGTAAGCCTAGTCTTAGATAATAAAATCGCTATCCATCGAAGATGGATGTGTGTTGGTT
TTTTGTGTGTGTAACGCTAGGCGCGCCTGGTGTACCGAGAACGATCCTCTCAGTGCGAGTCTCGACGATC
CATATCGTTGCTTGGCAGTCAGCCAGTCGGAATCCAGCTTGGGACCCAGGAAGTCCAATCGTCAGATATT
GTACTCAAGCCTGGTCACGGCAGCGTACCGATCTGTTTAAACCTAGATATTGATAGTCTGATCGGTCAAC
GTATAATCGAGTCCTAGCTTTTGCAAACATCTATCAAGAGACAGGATCAGCAGGAGGCTTTCGCATGAGT
ATTCAACATTTCCGTGTCGCCCTTATTCCCTTTTTTGCGGCATTTTGCCTTCCTGTTTTTGCTCACCCAG
AAACGCTGGTGAAAGTAAAAGATGCTGAAGATCAGTTGGGTGCGCGAGTGGGTTACATCGAACTGGATCT
CAACAGCGGTAAGATCCTTGAGAGTTTTCGCCCCGAAGAACGCTTTCCAATGATGAGCACTTTTAAAGTT
CTGCTATGTGGCGCGGTATTATCCCGTATTGACGCCGGGCAAGAGCAACTCGGTCGCCGCATACACTATT
CTCAGAATGACTTGGTTGAGTATTCACCAGTCACAGAAAAGCATCTTACGGATGGCATGACAGTAAGAGA
ATTATGCAGTGCTGCCATAACCATGAGTGATAACACTGCGGCCAACTTACTTCTGACAACGATTGGAGGA
CCGAAGGAGCTAACCGCTTTTTTGCACAACATGGGGGATCATGTAACTCGCCTTGATCGTTGGGAACCGG
AGCTGAATGAAGCCATACCAAACGACGAGCGTGACACCACGATGCCTGTAGCAATGGCAACAACCTTGCG
TAAACTATTAACTGGCGAACTACTTACTCTAGCTTCCCGGCAACAGTTGATAGACTGGATGGAGGCGGAT
AAAGTTGCAGGACCACTTCTGCGCTCGGCCCTTCCGGCTGGCTGGTTTATTGCTGATAAATCTGGAGCCG
GTGAGCGTGGGTCTCGCGGTATCATTGCAGCACTGGGGCCAGATGGTAAGCCCTCCCGTATCGTAGTTAT
CTACACGACGGGGAGTCAGGCAACTATGGATGAACGAAATAGACAGATCGCTGAGATAGGTGCCTCACTG
ATTAAGCATTGGTAACCGATTCTAGGTGCATTGGCGCAGAAAAAAATGCCTGATGCGACGCTGCGCGTCT
TATACTCCCACATATGCCAGATTCAGCAACGGATACGGCTTCCCCAACTTGCCCACTTCCATACGTGTCC
TCCTTACCAGAAATTTATCCTTAAG
